Addgene plasmid #154944: hSyn-BiPOLES-mCerulean
Purpose: Optogenetic tool for blue-light inhibition and red-light excitation of neurons
Depositing lab: Simon Wiegert. Depositing organization: Universitaetsklinikum Hamburg-Eppendorf. Publication: BiPOLES is an optogenetic tool developed for bidirectional dual-color control of neurons. Vierock J, Rodriguez-Rozada S, Dieter A, Pieper F, Sims R, Tenedini F, Bergs ACF, Bendifallah I, Zhou F, Zeitzschel N, Ahlbeck J, Augustin S, Sauter K, Papagiakoumou E, Gottschalk A, Soba P, Emiliani V, Engel AK, Hegemann P, Wiegert JS. Nat Commun. 2021 Jul 26;12(1):4527. doi: 10.1038/s41467-021-24759-5. PubMed 34312384.
Backbone
  Vector backbone: pAAV2
  Backbone size w/o insert (bp): 4353
  Vector type: Mammalian Expression, AAV
Growth in bacteria
  Bacterial resistance: Ampicillin, 100 μg/mL
  Growth temperature: 37°C
  Growth strain: NEB Stable
  Copy number: High Copy
Gene/Insert
  Gene/Insert name: BiPOLES
  Species: Synthetic
  Insert size (bp): 3072
  Promoter: human synapsin
  Cloning method: Restriction Enzyme; 5′ cloning site BamHI (not destroyed); 3′ cloning site HindIII (not destroyed)
  Sequencing primers: 5′ GACTCAGCGCTGCCTCAGTCTG; 3′ TGTTGCTCCTTTTACGCTATG
Terms and licenses: Academic/Nonprofit Terms; Industry Terms: Not Available to Industry
Depositor comments: The insert contains the fluorescence tag mCerulean3 in between the 2 channelrhodopsins (C-terminal of GtACR2) . Please visit https://www.biorxiv.org/content/10.1101/2020.07.15.204347v1 for bioRxiv preprint.
How to cite: hSyn-BiPOLES-mCerulean was a gift from Simon Wiegert (Addgene plasmid # 154944 ; http://n2t.net/addgene:154944 ; RRID:Addgene_154944)
