[The description below was written by a language model from this plasmid's Addgene catalogue record and pLannotate feature annotations shown in this document.]
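Description:
hSyn-BiPOLES-mCerulean is an AAV transfer plasmid built on a pAAV2 backbone for neuron-specific expression of BiPOLES, a synthetic optogenetic actuator that allows blue-light inhibition and red-light excitation of the same cell. The plasmid is maintained in E. coli through a high-copy ColE1/pUC-type origin and selected with ampicillin via the β-lactamase gene. An f1 phage origin and short lacZα, lacI and SV40 large T antigen fragments are also annotated, and these appear to be backbone remnants rather than functional parts. Two AAV2 inverted terminal repeats flank the expression cassette, providing the cis elements needed for replication and packaging of the intervening DNA into recombinant AAV particles when helper functions are supplied. The same cassette can also be expressed by direct transfection of mammalian cells.

Between the ITRs, the human synapsin I promoter drives a single fusion open reading frame of about 3.1 kb, cloned between BamHI and HindIII sites. According to the depositor, the fusion joins two channelrhodopsins, with mCerulean3 placed C-terminal of GtACR2 and therefore between the two opsins. The feature table does not annotate GtACR2 itself, which presumably lies in the unannotated stretch following the promoter. It does detect a short KCNJ2 (Kir2.1)-derived segment, likely a membrane trafficking signal, followed by mCerulean3, a fragment of the gastric H+/K+ ATPase β subunit that probably serves as a transmembrane linker between the opsins, and finally the red-light-activated Chrimson. A WPRE element enhances transcript stability and expression, and a bovine growth hormone polyadenylation signal terminates the transcript. The cyan fluorescent tag allows expressing neurons to be identified, and the construct is used for bidirectional, dual-color control of neuronal activity.
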