Features (pLannotate 1.2.2; 16 found; start..end, strand, type, name):
    182..770     -  rep_origin     ori: high-copy-number ColE1/pMB1/pBR322/pUC origin of replication
    941..1801    -  CDS            AmpR: β-lactamase; bla; confers resistance to ampicillin, carbenicillin, and related antibiotics
   1802..1906    -  promoter       AmpR promoter: bla
   1959..2387    -  rep_origin     f1 ori (sequence partly withheld): f1 bacteriophage origin of replication; arrow indicates direction of (+) strand synthesis
   2392..2461    -  CDS            lacZα (fragment): LacZα fragment of β-galactosidase; lacZ fragment
   2456..2588    -  repeat_region  AAV2 ITR (fragment): inverted terminal repeat of adeno-associated virus serotype 2 inverted
   2688..3135    +  promoter       hSyn promoter: human synapsin I promoter; confers neuron-specific expression (Kügler et al., 2003)
   4036..4095    +  CDS            KCNJ2 (fragment): KCNJ2_HUMAN - Also known as IRK1. Experimental evidence at protein level: Swiss-Prot protein existence level 1. Probably participates in establishing action potential waveform and excitability of neuronal and muscle tissues. Inward rectifier potassium channels are characterized by a greater tendency to allow potassium to flow into the cell rather than out of it. Their voltage dependence is regulated by the concentration of extracellular potassium; as external potassium is raised, the voltage range of the channel opening shifts to more positive voltages. The inward rectification is mainly due t
   4105..4815    +  CDS            mCerulean3: mCerulean3 is a basic (constitutively fluorescent) cyan fluorescent protein published in 2011, derived from Aequorea victoria. It is reported to be a somewhat slowly-maturing monomer with very low acid sensitivity.
   4822..5133    +  CDS            Atp4b (fragment): ATP4B_MOUSE - Experimental evidence at protein level: Swiss-Prot protein existence level 1. The beta subunit of the gastric H(+)/K(+) ATPase pump which transports H(+) ions in exchange for K(+) ions across the apical membrane of parietal cells. Plays a structural and regulatory role in the assembly and membrane targeting of a functionally active pump (By similarity). Within a transport cycle, the transfer of a H(+) ion across the membrane is coupled to ATP hydrolysis and is associated with a transient phosphorylation of the alpha subunit that shifts the pump conformation from inward-facing (E1
   5176..6220    +  CDS            Chrimson (fragment): red light-drivable channelrhodopsin from Chlamydomonas noctigama (Klapoetke et al., 2014)
   6235..6823    +  misc_feature   WPRE: woodchuck hepatitis virus posttranscriptional regulatory element
   6864..7071    +  polyA_signal   bGH poly(A) signal: bovine growth hormone polyadenylation signal
   7102..7170    -  CDS            large T antigen (fragment): large T antigen from SV40 (simian virus 40)
   7241..7374    +  repeat_region  AAV2 ITR: inverted terminal repeat of adeno-associated virus serotype 2 inverted
   7368..7424    -  CDS            lacI (fragment): lac repressor; lacI; The lac repressor binds to the lac operator to inhibit transcription in E. coli. This inhibition can be relieved by adding lactose or isopropyl-β-D-thiogalactopyranoside (IPTG).
>Addgene plasmid #154944 | hSyn-BiPOLES-mCerulean | addgene full sequence | sequence record 308722 | Addgene NGS Result
CTTCCGCTTCCTCGCTCACTGACTCGCTGCGCTCGGTCGTTCGGCTGCGGCGAGCGGTATCAGCTCACTC
AAAGGCGGTAATACGGTTATCCACAGAATCAGGGGATAACGCAGGAAAGAACATGTGAGCAAAAGGCCAG
CAAAAGGCCAGGAACCGTAAAAAGGCCGCGTTGCTGGCGTTTTTCCATAGGCTCCGCCCCCCTGACGAGC
ATCACAAAAATCGACGCTCAAGTCAGAGGTGGCGAAACCCGACAGGACTATAAAGATACCAGGCGTTTCC
CCCTGGAAGCTCCCTCGTGCGCTCTCCTGTTCCGACCCTGCCGCTTACCGGATACCTGTCCGCCTTTCTC
CCTTCGGGAAGCGTGGCGCTTTCTCATAGCTCACGCTGTAGGTATCTCAGTTCGGTGTAGGTCGTTCGCT
CCAAGCTGGGCTGTGTGCACGAACCCCCCGTTCAGCCCGACCGCTGCGCCTTATCCGGTAACTATCGTCT
TGAGTCCAACCCGGTAAGACACGACTTATCGCCACTGGCAGCAGCCACTGGTAACAGGATTAGCAGAGCG
AGGTATGTAGGCGGTGCTACAGAGTTCTTGAAGTGGTGGCCTAACTACGGCTACACTAGAAGAACAGTAT
TTGGTATCTGCGCTCTGCTGAAGCCAGTTACCTTCGGAAAAAGAGTTGGTAGCTCTTGATCCGGCAAACA
AACCACCGCTGGTAGCGGTGGTTTTTTTGTTTGCAAGCAGCAGATTACGCGCAGAAAAAAAGGATCTCAA
GAAGATCCTTTGATCTTTTCTACGGGGTCTGACGCTCAGTGGAACGAAAACTCACGTTAAGGGATTTTGG
TCATGAGATTATCAAAAAGGATCTTCACCTAGATCCTTTTAAATTAAAAATGAAGTTTTAAATCAATCTA
AAGTATATATGAGTAAACTTGGTCTGACAGTTACCAATGCTTAATCAGTGAGGCACCTATCTCAGCGATC
TGTCTATTTCGTTCATCCATAGTTGCCTGACTCCCCGTCGTGTAGATAACTACGATACGGGAGGGCTTAC
CATCTGGCCCCAGTGCTGCAATGATACCGCGAGACCCACGCTCACCGGCTCCAGATTTATCAGCAATAAA
CCAGCCAGCCGGAAGGGCCGAGCGCAGAAGTGGTCCTGCAACTTTATCCGCCTCCATCCAGTCTATTAAT
TGTTGCCGGGAAGCTAGAGTAAGTAGTTCGCCAGTTAATAGTTTGCGCAACGTTGTTGCCATTGCTACAG
GCATCGTGGTGTCACGCTCGTCGTTTGGTATGGCTTCATTCAGCTCCGGTTCCCAACGATCAAGGCGAGT
TACATGATCCCCCATGTTGTGCAAAAAAGCGGTTAGCTCCTTCGGTCCTCCGATCGTTGTCAGAAGTAAG
TTGGCCGCAGTGTTATCACTCATGGTTATGGCAGCACTGCATAATTCTCTTACTGTCATGCCATCCGTAA
GATGCTTTTCTGTGACTGGTGAGTACTCAACCAAGTCATTCTGAGAATAGTGTATGCGGCGACCGAGTTG
CTCTTGCCCGGCGTCAATACGGGATAATACCGCGCCACATAGCAGAACTTTAAAAGTGCTCATCATTGGA
AAACGTTCTTCGGGGCGAAAACTCTCAAGGATCTTACCGCTGTTGAGATCCAGTTCGATGTAACCCACTC
GTGCACCCAACTGATCTTCAGCATCTTTTACTTTCACCAGCGTTTCTGGGTGAGCAAAAACAGGAAGGCA
AAATGCCGCAAAAAAGGGAATAAGGGCGACACGGAAATGTTGAATACTCATACTCTTCCTTTTTCAATAT
TATTGAAGCATTTATCAGGGTTATTGTCTCATGAGCGGATACATATTTGAATGTATTTAGAAAAATAAAC
AAATAGGGGTTCCGCGCACATTTCCCCGAAAAGTGCCACCTAAATTGTAAGCGTTAATATTTTGTTAAAA
TTCGCGTTAAATTTTTGTTAAATCAGCTCATTTTTTAACCAATAGGCCGAAATCGGCAAAATCCCTTATA
AATCAAAAGAATAGACCGAGATAGGGT
[37 nt withheld, positions 2058-2094]
AAAGAACGTGGACTCCAACGTCAAAGG
[49 nt withheld, positions 2122-2170]
T
[91 nt withheld, positions 2172-2262]
G
[124 nt withheld, positions 2264-2387]
CCCATTCGCCATTCAGGCTGCGCAACTGTTGGGAAGGGCGATCGGTGCGGGCCTCTTCGCTATTACGCCA
GCTGCGCGCTCGCTCGCTCACTGAGGCCGCCCGGGCAAAGCCCGGGCGTCGGGCGACCTTTGGTCGCCCG
GCCTCAGTGAGCGAGCGAGCGCGCAGAGAGGGAGTGGCCAACTCCATCACTAGGGGTTCCTTGTAGTTAA
TGATTAACCCGCCATGCTACTTATCTACGTAGCCATGCTCTAGGAAGATCGTAGGTTAATTAATCTAGAC
TGCAGAGGGCCCTGCGTATGAGTGCAAGTGGGTTTTAGGACCAGGATGAGGCGGGGTGGGGGTGCCTACC
TGACGACCGACCCCGACCCACTGGACAAGCACCCAACCCCCATTCCCCAAATTGCGCATCCCCTATCAGA
GAGGGGGAGGGGAAACAGGATGCGGCGAGGCGCGTGCGCACTGCCAGCTTCAGCACCGCGGACAGTGCCT
TCGCCCCCGCCTGGCGGCGCGCGCCACCGCCGCCTCAGCACTGAAGGCGCGCTGACGTCACTCGCCGGTC
CCCCGCAAACTCCCCTTCCCGGCCACCTTGGTCGCGTCCGCGCCGCCGCCGGCCCAGCCGGACCGCACCA
CGCGAGGCGCGAGATAGGGGGGCACGGGCGCGACCATCTGCGCTGCGGCGCCGGCGACTCAGCGCTGCCT
CAGTCTGCGGTGGGCAGCGGAGGAGTCGTGTCGTGCCTGAGAGCGCAGTCGAGAGGATCCATGGCATCAC
AGGTCGTCTATGGGGAATGGGCATCAACTCACACCGAGTGCTACAATATGTCCAGAATCGACTCCACCTT
CGTCTCACTGCTGCAGCTGGTGTGGGCCGTGGTCTCAGGCTGCCAGACAATCTTCATGATTAGCAGGGCT
CCCAAGGTCCCTTGGGAGTCCGTGTACCTGCCCTTTGTCGAATCTATCACTTATGCACTGGCCAGTACTG
GCAACGGAACCCTGCAGATGAGGGACGGCAGATTCTTTCCTTGGAGCCGAATGGCCTCCTGGCTGTGCAC
CTGTCCAATCATGCTGGGACAGATTTCTAACATGGCTCTGGTGAAGTACAAAAGTATCCCACTGAATCCC
ATTGCACAGGCCGCTTCCATCATTAGAGTGGTCATGGGAATCACCGCTACAATTTCTCCCGCAGAGTATA
TGAAGTGGCTGTTCTTTTTCTTTGGGGCCACCTGCCTGGTGTTCGAGTACAGTGTGGTCTTCACAATCTT
TCAAGTGGGGCTGTATGGCTTTGAATCTGTCGGGACACCTCTGGCACAGAAGGTGGTGGTGAGGATCAAG
ATGCTGCGCCTGATCTTCTTTATTGCTTGGACTATGTTCCCAATCGTGTGGCTGATTTCACCCACCGGAG
TCTGCGTGATCCACGAGAACGTGAGCGCCATTCTGTACCTGCTGGCTGACGGCCTGTGCAAAAATACATA
TGGAGTGATCCTGTGGAGCACTGCCTGGGGAGTGCTGGAAGGGAAGTGGGACCCCGCATGTCTGCCAGGG
CAGGAGAAACCCGAAGCCGACGATCCTTTTGGCCTGAATCACGAGAAGAATGCCCCTCCTAACGACGAAG
TCAATATCAGAATGTTTGGAAGGGGACGTACGGCGGCCAAGAGCAGGATCACCAGCGAGGGCGAGTACAT
CCCCCTGGACCAGATCGACATCAACGTGGCGGTACCCGTGAGCAAGGGCGAGGAGCTGTTCACCGGGGTG
GTGCCCATCCTGGTCGAGCTGGACGGCGACGTAAACGGCCACAAGTTCAGCGTGTCCGGCGAGGGCGAGG
GCGATGCCACCTACGGCAAGCTGACCCTGAAGTTCATCTGCACCACCGGCAAGCTGCCCGTGCCCTGGCC
CACCCTCGTGACCACCCTGAGCTGGGGCGTGCAGTGCTTCGCCCGCTACCCCGACCACATGAAGCAGCAC
GACTTCTTCAAGTCCGCCATGCCCGAAGGCTACGTCCAGGAGCGCACCATCTTCTTCAAGGACGACGGCA
ACTACAAGACCCGCGCCGAGGTGAAGTTCGAGGGCGACACCCTGGTGAACCGCATCGAGCTGAAGGGCAT
CGACTTCAAGGAGGACGGCAACATCCTGGGGCACAAGCTGGAGTACAACGCCATCCACGGCAACGTCTAT
ATCACCGCCGACAAGCAGAAGAACGGCATCAAGGCCAACTTCGGCCTCAACTGCAACATCGAGGACGGCA
GCGTGCAGCTCGCCGACCACTACCAGCAGAACACCCCCATCGGCGACGGCCCCGTGCTGCTGCCCGACAA
CCACTACCTGAGCACCCAGTCCAAGCTGAGCAAAGACCCCAACGAGAAGCGCGATCACATGGTCCTGCTG
GAGTTCGTGACCGCCGCCGGGATCACTCTCGGCATGGACGAGCTGTATACCGGTGCAGCCCTGCAGGAGA
AGAAGTCATGCAGCCAGCGCATGGCCGAATTCCGGCAATACTGTTGGAACCCGGACACTGGGCAGATGCT
GGGCCGCACCCCAGCCCGGTGGGTGTGGATCAGCCTGTACTATGCAGCTTTCTACGTGGTCATGACTGGG
CTCTTTGCCTTGTGCATCTATGTGCTGATGCAGACCATTGATCCCTACACCCCCGACTACCAGGACCAGT
TAAAGTCACCGGGGGTAACCTTGAGACCGGATGTGTATGGGGAAAGAGGGCTGCAGATTTCCTACAACAT
CTCTGAAAACAGCTCTAGACAGGCCCAGATCACCGGACGTCCGGAGGGAGCTGTACAAGAGCTGATCAGC
AGCGCCACCAGATCTCTGTTTGCCGCCGGAGGCATCAACCCTTGGCCTAACCCCTACCACCACGAGGACA
TGGGCTGTGGAGGAATGACACCTACAGGCGAGTGCTTCAGCACCGAGTGGTGGTGTGACCCTTCTTACGG
ACTGAGCGACGCCGGATACGGATATTGCTTCGTGGAGGCCACAGGCGGCTACCTGGTCGTGGGAGTGGAG
AAGAAGCAGGCTTGGCTGCACAGCAGAGGCACACCAGGAGAAAAGATCGGCGCCCAGGTCTGCCAGTGGA
TTGCTTTCAGCATCGCCATCGCCCTGCTGACATTCTACGGCTTCAGCGCTTGGAAGGCCACTTGCGGTTG
GGAGGAGGTCTACGTCTGTTGCGTCGAGGTGCTGTTCGTGACCCTGGAGATCTTCAAGGAGTTCAGCAGC
CCCGCCACAGTGTACCTGTCTACCGGCAACCACGCCTATTGCCTGCGCTACTTCGAGTGGCTGCTGTCTT
GCCCCGTGATCCTGATCAAGCTGAGCAACCTGAGCGGCCTGAAGAACGACTACAGCAAGCGGACCATGGG
CCTGATCGTGTCTTGCGTGGGAATGATCGTGTTCGGCATGGCCGCAGGACTGGCTACCGATTGGCTCAAG
TGGCTGCTGTATATCGTGTCTTGCATCTACGGCGGCTACATGTACTTCCAGGCCGCCAAGTGCTACGTGG
AAGCCAACCACAGCGTGCCTAAAGGCCATTGCCGCATGGTCGTGAAGCTGATGGCCTACGCTTACTTCGC
CTCTTGGGGCAGCTACCCAATCCTCTGGGCAGTGGGACCAGAAGGACTGCTGAAGCTGAGCCCTTACGCC
AACAGCATCGGCCACAGCATCTGCGACATCATCGCCAAGGAGTTTTGGACCTTCCTGGCCCACCACCTGA
GGATCAAGATCCACGAGCACATCCTGATCCACGGCGACATCCGGAAGACCACCAAGATGGAGATCGGAGG
CGAGGAGGTGGAAGTGGAAGAGTTCGTGGAGGAGGAGGACGAGGACACAGTGTGAAAGCTTATCGATAAT
CAACCTCTGGATTACAAAATTTGTGAAAGATTGACTGGTATTCTTAACTATGTTGCTCCTTTTACGCTAT
GTGGATACGCTGCTTTAATGCCTTTGTATCATGCTATTGCTTCCCGTATGGCTTTCATTTTCTCCTCCTT
GTATAAATCCTGGTTGCTGTCTCTTTATGAGGAGTTGTGGCCCGTTGTCAGGCAACGTGGCGTGGTGTGC
ACTGTGTTTGCTGACGCAACCCCCACTGGTTGGGGCATTGCCACCACCTGTCAGCTCCTTTCCGGGACTT
TCGCTTTCCCCCTCCCTATTGCCACGGCGGAACTCATCGCCGCCTGCCTTGCCCGCTGCTGGACAGGGGC
TCGGCTGTTGGGCACTGACAATTCCGTGGTGTTGTCGGGGAAATCATCGTCCTTTCCTTGGCTGCTCGCC
TGTGTTGCCACCTGGATTCTGCGCGGGACGTCCTTCTGCTACGTCCCTTCGGCCCTCAATCCAGCGGACC
TTCCTTCCCGCGGCCTGCTGCCGGCTCTGCGGCCTCTTCCGCGTCTTCGCCTTCGCCCTCAGACGAGTCG
GATCTCCCTTTGGGCCGCCTCCCCGCATCGATACCGTCGACCCGGGCGGCCGCTCATAAAGCTCGACTGT
GCCTTCTAGTTGCCAGCCATCTGTTGTTTGCCCCTCCCCCGTGCCTTCCTTGACCCTGGAAGGTGCCACT
CCCACTGTCCTTTCCTAATAAAATGAGGAAATTGCATCGCATTGTCTGAGTAGGTGTCATTCTATTCTGG
GGGGTGGGGTGGGGCAGGACAGCAAGGGGGAGGATTGGGAAGACAATAGCAGGCATGCTGGGGATGCGGT
CCGGACTGTACAATTGCATTCATTTTATGTTTCAGGTTCAGGGGGAGATGTGGGAGGTTTTTTAAAGCAA
GTAAAACCTCTACAAATGTGGTAAAATCGATAAGGATCTTCCTAGAGCATGGCTACGTAGATAAGTAGCA
TGGCGGGTTAATCATTAACTACAAGGAACCCCTAGTGATGGAGTTGGCCACTCCCTCTCTGCGCGCTCGC
TCGCTCACTGAGGCCGGGCGACCAAAGGTCGCCCGACGCCCGGGCTTTGCCCGGGCGGCCTCAGTGAGCG
AGCGAGCGCGCAGCTGCATTAATGAATCGGCCAACGCGCGGGGAGAGGCGGTTTGCGTATTGGGCGCT
