>Addgene plasmid #154944 | hSyn-BiPOLES-mCerulean | depositor partial sequence | sequence record 299893 | BiPOLES-mCerulean insert
ATGGCATCACAGGTCGTCTATGGGGAATGGGCATCAACTCACACCGAGTGCTACAATATGTCCAGAATCG
ACTCCACCTTCGTCTCACTGCTGCAGCTGGTGTGGGCCGTGGTCTCAGGCTGCCAGACAATCTTCATGAT
TAGCAGGGCTCCCAAGGTCCCTTGGGAGTCCGTGTACCTGCCCTTTGTCGAATCTATCACTTATGCACTG
GCCAGTACTGGCAACGGAACCCTGCAGATGAGGGACGGCAGATTCTTTCCTTGGAGCCGAATGGCCTCCT
GGCTGTGCACCTGTCCAATCATGCTGGGACAGATTTCTAACATGGCTCTGGTGAAGTACAAAAGTATCCC
ACTGAATCCCATTGCACAGGCCGCTTCCATCATTAGAGTGGTCATGGGAATCACCGCTACAATTTCTCCC
GCAGAGTATATGAAGTGGCTGTTCTTTTTCTTTGGGGCCACCTGCCTGGTGTTCGAGTACAGTGTGGTCT
TCACAATCTTTCAAGTGGGGCTGTATGGCTTTGAATCTGTCGGGACACCTCTGGCACAGAAGGTGGTGGT
GAGGATCAAGATGCTGCGCCTGATCTTCTTTATTGCTTGGACTATGTTCCCAATCGTGTGGCTGATTTCA
CCCACCGGAGTCTGCGTGATCCACGAGAACGTGAGCGCCATTCTGTACCTGCTGGCTGACGGCCTGTGCA
AAAATACATATGGAGTGATCCTGTGGAGCACTGCCTGGGGAGTGCTGGAAGGGAAGTGGGACCCCGCATG
TCTGCCAGGGCAGGAGAAACCCGAAGCCGACGATCCTTTTGGCCTGAATCACGAGAAGAATGCCCCTCCT
AACGACGAAGTCAATATCAGAATGTTTGGAAGGGGACGTACGGCGGCCAAGAGCAGGATCACCAGCGAGG
GCGAGTACATCCCCCTGGACCAGATCGACATCAACGTGGCGGTACCCGTGAGCAAGGGCGAGGAGCTGTT
CACCGGGGTGGTGCCCATCCTGGTCGAGCTGGACGGCGACGTAAACGGCCACAAGTTCAGCGTGTCCGGC
GAGGGCGAGGGCGATGCCACCTACGGCAAGCTGACCCTGAAGTTCATCTGCACCACCGGCAAGCTGCCCG
TGCCCTGGCCCACCCTCGTGACCACCCTGAGCTGGGGCGTGCAGTGCTTCGCCCGCTACCCCGACCACAT
GAAGCAGCACGACTTCTTCAAGTCCGCCATGCCCGAAGGCTACGTCCAGGAGCGCACCATCTTCTTCAAG
GACGACGGCAACTACAAGACCCGCGCCGAGGTGAAGTTCGAGGGCGACACCCTGGTGAACCGCATCGAGC
TGAAGGGCATCGACTTCAAGGAGGACGGCAACATCCTGGGGCACAAGCTGGAGTACAACGCCATCCACGG
CAACGTCTATATCACCGCCGACAAGCAGAAGAACGGCATCAAGGCCAACTTCGGCCTCAACTGCAACATC
GAGGACGGCAGCGTGCAGCTCGCCGACCACTACCAGCAGAACACCCCCATCGGCGACGGCCCCGTGCTGC
TGCCCGACAACCACTACCTGAGCACCCAGTCCAAGCTGAGCAAAGACCCCAACGAGAAGCGCGATCACAT
GGTCCTGCTGGAGTTCGTGACCGCCGCCGGGATCACTCTCGGCATGGACGAGCTGTATACCGGTGCAGCC
CTGCAGGAGAAGAAGTCATGCAGCCAGCGCATGGCCGAATTCCGGCAATACTGTTGGAACCCGGACACTG
GGCAGATGCTGGGCCGCACCCCAGCCCGGTGGGTGTGGATCAGCCTGTACTATGCAGCTTTCTACGTGGT
CATGACTGGGCTCTTTGCCTTGTGCATCTATGTGCTGATGCAGACCATTGATCCCTACACCCCCGACTAC
CAGGACCAGTTAAAGTCACCGGGGGTAACCTTGAGACCGGATGTGTATGGGGAAAGAGGGCTGCAGATTT
CCTACAACATCTCTGAAAACAGCTCTAGACAGGCCCAGATCACCGGACGTCCGGAGGGAGCTGTACAAGA
GCTGATCAGCAGCGCCACCAGATCTCTGTTTGCCGCCGGAGGCATCAACCCTTGGCCTAACCCCTACCAC
CACGAGGACATGGGCTGTGGAGGAATGACACCTACAGGCGAGTGCTTCAGCACCGAGTGGTGGTGTGACC
CTTCTTACGGACTGAGCGACGCCGGATACGGATATTGCTTCGTGGAGGCCACAGGCGGCTACCTGGTCGT
GGGAGTGGAGAAGAAGCAGGCTTGGCTGCACAGCAGAGGCACACCAGGAGAAAAGATCGGCGCCCAGGTC
TGCCAGTGGATTGCTTTCAGCATCGCCATCGCCCTGCTGACATTCTACGGCTTCAGCGCCTGGAAGGCCA
CTTGCGGTTGGGAGGAGGTCTACGTCTGTTGCGTCGAGGTGCTGTTCGTGACCCTGGAGATCTTCAAGGA
GTTCAGCAGCCCCGCCACAGTGTACCTGTCTACCGGCAACCACGCCTATTGCCTGCGCTACTTCGAGTGG
CTGCTGTCTTGCCCCGTGATCCTGATCAAGCTGAGCAACCTGAGCGGCCTGAAGAACGACTACAGCAAGC
GGACCATGGGCCTGATCGTGTCTTGCGTGGGAATGATCGTGTTCGGCATGGCCGCAGGACTGGCTACCGA
TTGGCTCAAGTGGCTGCTGTATATCGTGTCTTGCATCTACGGCGGCTACATGTACTTCCAGGCCGCCAAG
TGCTACGTGGAAGCCAACCACAGCGTGCCTAAAGGCCATTGCCGCATGGTCGTGAAGCTGATGGCCTACG
CTTACTTCGCCTCTTGGGGCAGCTACCCAATCCTCTGGGCAGTGGGACCAGAAGGACTGCTGAAGCTGAG
CCCTTACGCCAACAGCATCGGCCACAGCATCTGCGACATCATCGCCAAGGAGTTTTGGACCTTCCTGGCC
CACCACCTGAGGATCAAGATCCACGAGCACATCCTGATCCACGGCGACATCCGGAAGACCACCAAGATGG
AGATCGGAGGCGAGGAGGTGGAAGTGGAAGAGTTCGTGGAGGAGGAGGACGAGGACACAGTG
